Addgene plasmid #203110: Salsa-BC269-P3G5
Purpose: Expression of barcoded reporter plasmid for PRESTO-Salsa; EGFP/BC269
Depositing lab: Noah Palm. Depositing organization: Yale University. Publication: Highly multiplexed bioactivity screening reveals human and microbiota metabolome-GPCRome interactions. Chen H, Rosen CE, Gonzalez-Hernandez JA, Song D, Potempa J, Ring AM, Palm NW. Cell. 2023 Jul 6;186(14):3095-3110.e19. doi: 10.1016/j.cell.2023.05.024. Epub 2023 Jun 14. PubMed 37321219.
Backbone
  Vector backbone: pCER206
  Vector type: Mammalian Expression
Growth in bacteria
  Bacterial resistance: Ampicillin, 100 μg/mL
  Growth temperature: 37°C
  Growth strain: DH5alpha
  Copy number: High Copy
Gene/Insert
  Gene/Insert name: EGFP/BC269
  Species: Synthetic
  Insert size (bp): 730
  Promoter: Tet Response Element (TRE)
  Cloning method: Restriction Enzyme; 5′ cloning site BsrGI (not destroyed); 3′ cloning site HindIII (not destroyed)
  Sequencing primers: 5′ Custom primer (GAAGCGCGATCACATGG)
Terms and licenses: Academic/Nonprofit Terms; Industry Terms: Not Available to Industry
How to cite: Salsa-BC269-P3G5 was a gift from Noah Palm (Addgene plasmid # 203110 ; http://n2t.net/addgene:203110 ; RRID:Addgene_203110)
