[The description below was written by a language model from this plasmid's Addgene catalogue record and pLannotate feature annotations shown in this document.]
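Description:
Salsa-BC269-P3G5 is a 5.1 kb mammalian expression plasmid built on the pCER206 backbone. It is one member of a set of barcoded reporter plasmids for PRESTO-Salsa, a highly multiplexed assay for screening GPCR activation. It is maintained in E. coli as a high-copy plasmid through a ColE1/pUC-type origin and selected with ampicillin via the β-lactamase gene and its native promoter. No mammalian selection marker is annotated; short fragments matching lacI, SV40 large T antigen and an aminoglycoside phosphotransferase appear to be non-functional backbone remnants.

The payload is a synthetic EGFP/BC269 insert of about 730 bp under a tetracycline response element. The feature table shows a tetO array flanked by promoter elements facing in opposite directions, which suggests a bidirectional Tet-responsive layout. On one side, a TRE3G-type promoter fragment drives mammalian codon-optimized EGFP. The BsrGI and HindIII cloning sites suggest that the barcode lies just downstream of the EGFP coding region, in the short stretch before the SV40 polyadenylation signal, but it is not annotated separately. That signal is annotated on the opposite strand from EGFP, so the record does not make clear how the EGFP transcript is terminated. On the other side, a minimal CMV promoter faces a cloning-site fragment followed by a rabbit β-globin intron, a partial globin exon and a β-globin poly(A) signal. No coding sequence is annotated in this arm.

A TRE reporter is switched on when a tetracycline-controlled transactivator is present in the cell. Here that would produce EGFP fluorescence and a barcode-bearing transcript. Since each plasmid in the series carries its own barcode, sequencing the expressed barcodes would allow many receptor-specific readouts to be pooled in one experiment. The record does not state which receptor is paired with BC269.
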