Features (pLannotate 1.2.2; 17 found; start..end, strand, type, name):
      2..55      +  CDS            lacI (fragment): lac repressor; lacI; The lac repressor binds to the lac operator to inhibit transcription in E. coli. This inhibition can be relieved by adding lactose or isopropyl-β-D-thiogalactopyranoside (IPTG).
    388..443     -  polyA_signal   β-globin poly(A) signal: rabbit β-globin polyadenylation signal (Gil and Proudfoot, 1987)
    518..640     -  CDS            HBB: HBB_COLGU - Experimental evidence at transcript level: Swiss-Prot protein existence level 2. Involved in oxygen transport from the lung to the various peripheral tissues. From Colobus guereza (Mantled guereza) (Eastern black-and-white colobus monkey).
    644..1216    -  intron         β-globin intron: intron from rabbit β-globin gene
   1312..1343    -  misc_feature   MCS (fragment): pUC18/19 multiple cloning site
   1437..1475    -  promoter       minimal CMV promoter: human cytomegalovirus (CMV) immediate early promoter
   1493..1708    -  protein_bind   tetracycline response element (fragment): contains seven copies of the tetracycline operator tetO tetracycline repressor TetR
   1708..1753    +  promoter       TRE3GV promoter (fragment): 3rd-generation Tet-responsive promoter that can be activated by binding of Tet-On® 3G, optimized for retroviral and lentiviral vectors
   1829..1856    +  misc_feature   MCS (fragment): pBluescript multiple cloning site
   1861..2580    +  CDS            EGFP: the original enhanced GFP (Yang et al., 1996) mammalian codon-optimized
   2591..2613    +  misc_feature   MCS (fragment): pBluescript multiple cloning site
   2627..2761    -  polyA_signal   SV40 poly(A) signal: SV40 polyadenylation signal
   2784..2867    -  CDS            large T antigen (fragment): large T antigen from SV40 (simian virus 40)
   2861..3091    -  CDS            str (fragment): STR_KLEPN - Protein inferred from homology: Swiss-Prot protein existence level 3. The aminoglycoside phosphotransferases achieve inactivation of their antibiotic substrates by phosphorylation. From Klebsiella pneumoniae.
   3210..3314    +  promoter       AmpR promoter: bla
   3315..4175    +  CDS            AmpR: β-lactamase; bla; confers resistance to ampicillin, carbenicillin, and related antibiotics
   4346..4934    +  rep_origin     ori: high-copy-number ColE1/pMB1/pBR322/pUC origin of replication
>Addgene plasmid #203110 | Salsa-BC269-P3G5 | addgene full sequence | sequence record 421454 | Addgene NGS Result
AGCGCCCAATACGCAAACCGCCTCTCCCCGCGCGTTGGCCGATTCATTAATGCAGTCGAGGGATCTCCAT
AAGAGAAGAGGGACAGCTATGACTGGGAGTAGTCAGGAGAGGAGGAAAAATCTGGCTAGTAAAACATGTA
AGGAAAATTTTAGGGATGTTAAAGAAAAAAATAACACAAAACAAAATATAAAAAAAATCTAACCTCAAGT
CAAGGCTTTTCTATGGAATAAGGAATGGACAGCAGGGGGCTGTTTCATATACTGATGACCTCTTTATAGC
CAACCTTTGTTCATGGCAGCCAGCATATGGGCATATGTTGCCAAACTCTAAACCAAATACTCATTCTGAT
GTTTTAAATGATTTGCCCTCCCATATGTCCTTCCGAGTGAGAGACACAAAAAATTCCAACACACTATTGC
AATGAAAATAAATTTCCTTTATTAGCCAGAAGTCAGATGCTCAAGGGGCTTCATGATGTCCCCATAATTT
TTGGCAGAGGGAAAAAGATCGATCTCAGTGGTATTTGTGAGCCAGGGCATTGGCCACACCAGCCACCACC
TTCTGATAGGCAGCCTGCACCTGAGGAGTGAATTCTTTGCCAAAATGATGAGACAGCACAACAACCAGCA
CGTTGCCCAGGAGCTGTAGGAAAGAGAAGAAGGCATGAACATGGTTAGCAGAGGGGCCCGGTTTGGACTC
AGAGTATTTTATCCTCATCTCAAACAGTGTATATCATTGTAACCATAAAGAGAAAGGCAGGATGATGACC
AGGGTGTAGTTGTTTCTACCAATAAGAATATTTCCACGCCAGCCAGAATTTATATGCAGAAATATTCTAC
CTTATCATTTAATTATAACAATTGTTCTCTAAAACTGTGCTGAAGTACAATATAATATACCCTGATTGCC
TTGAAAAAAAAGTGATTAGAGAAAGTACTTACAATCTGACAAATAAACAAAAGTGAATTTAAAAATTCGT
TACAAATGCAAGCTAAAGTTTAACGAAAAAGTTACAGAAAATGAAAAGAAAATAAGAGGAGACAATGGTT
GTCAACAGAGTAGAAAGTGAAAGAAACAAAATTATCATGAGGGTCCATGGTGATACAAGGGACATCTTCC
CATTCTAAACAACACCCTGAAAACTTTGCCCCCTCCATATAACATGAATTTTACAATAGCGAAAAAGAAA
GAACAATCAAGGGTCCCCAAACTCACCCTGAAGTTCTCAGCTCTAGAGATATCGTCGAGGCCGCGCTAGC
GTTTAAACTGTCGACCTTAATTAAGAGATCTGCTCGAGGCGCGTCAGCTGACTAGAGGATCCCCGGGTAC
CGAGCTCGAATTCGGGGCCGCGGAGGCTGGATCGGTCCCGGTGTCTTCTATGGAGGTCAAAACAGCGTGG
ATGGCGTCTCCAGGCGATCTGACGGTTCACTAAACGAGCTCTGCTTATATAGGCCTCCCACCGTACACGC
CTACCTCGACCCGGGTACCGAGCTCGACTTTCACTTTTCTCTATCACTGATAGGGAGTGGTAAACTCGAC
TTTCACTTTTCTCTATCACTGATAGGGAGTGGTAAACTCGACTTTCACTTTTCTCTATCACTGATAGGGA
GTGGTAAACTCGACTTTCACTTTTCTCTATCACTGATAGGGAGTGGTAAACTCGACTTTCACTTTTCTCT
ATCACTGATAGGGAGTGGTAAACTCGACCTATATAAGCAGAGCTCGTTTAGTGAACCGTCAGATCGCCTG
GAGACGCCATCCACGCTGTTTTGACCTCCATAGAAGACACCGGGACCGATCCAGCCTCCGCGGCCCCGAA
TTCCTGCAGCGGCCGCTCTAGAACTAGTGGATCCCCGCGGATGGTGAGCAAGGGCGAGGAGCTGTTCACC
GGGGTGGTGCCCATCCTGGTCGAGCTGGACGGCGACGTAAACGGCCACAAGTTCAGCGTGTCCGGCGAGG
GCGAGGGCGATGCCACCTACGGCAAGCTGACCCTGAAGTTCATCTGCACCACCGGCAAGCTGCCCGTGCC
CTGGCCCACCCTCGTGACCACCCTGACCTACGGCGTGCAGTGCTTCAGCCGCTACCCCGACCACATGAAG
CAGCACGACTTCTTCAAGTCCGCCATGCCCGAAGGCTACGTCCAGGAGCGCACCATCTTCTTCAAGGACG
ACGGCAACTACAAGACCCGCGCCGAGGTGAAGTTCGAGGGCGACACCCTGGTGAACCGCATCGAGCTGAA
GGGCATCGACTTCAAGGAGGACGGCAACATCCTGGGGCACAAGCTGGAGTACAACTACAACAGCCACAAC
GTCTATATCATGGCCGACAAGCAGAAGAACGGCATCAAGGTGAACTTCAAGATCCGCCACAACATCGAGG
ACGGCAGCGTGCAGCTCGCCGACCACTACCAGCAGAACACCCCCATCGGCGACGGCCCCGTGCTGCTGCC
CGACAACCACTACCTGAGCACCCAGTCCGCCCTGAGCAAAGACCCCAACGAGAAGCGCGATCACATGGTC
CTGCTGGAGTTCGTGACCGCCGCCGGGATCACTCTCGGCATGGACGAGCTGTACAAGTAACCGGTCTCCT
GAATTCGATATCAAGCTTGTCGACCTAGTTCTAGAGGATCCAGACATGATAAGATACATTGATGAGTTTG
GACAAACCACAACTAGAATGCAGTGAAAAAAATGCTTTATTTGTGAAATTTGTGATGCTATTGCTTTATT
TGTAACCATTATAAGCTGCAATAAACAAGTTAACAACAACAATTGCATTCATTTTATGTTTCAGGTTCAG
GGGGAGGTGTGGGAGGTTTTTTAAAGCAAGTAAAACCTCTACAAATGTGGTATGGCTGATTATGATCCTG
CAAGCCTCGTCGTCCTGGCCGGACCACGCTATCTGTGCAAGGTCCCCGGCCCCGGACGCGCGCTCCATGA
GCAGAGCGCCCGCCGCCGAGGCGAAGACTCGGGCGGCGCCCTGCCCGTCCCACCAGGTCAACAGGCGGTA
ACCGGCCTCTTCATCGGGAATGCGCGCGACCTTCAGCATCGCCGGCATGTCCCCCTGGCGGACGGGAAGT
ATCCAGCTCGACCAAGCTGGCCGCGTCGAGTGAAGACGAAAGGGCCTCGTGATACGCCTATTTTTATAGG
TTAATGTCATGATAATAATGGTTTCTTAGACGTCAGGTGGCACTTTTCGGGGAAATGTGCGCGGAACCCC
TATTTGTTTATTTTTCTAAATACATTCAAATATGTATCCGCTCATGAGACAATAACCCTGATAAATGCTT
CAATAATATTGAAAAAGGAAGAGTATGAGTATTCAACATTTCCGTGTCGCCCTTATTCCCTTTTTTGCGG
CATTTTGCCTTCCTGTTTTTGCTCACCCAGAAACGCTGGTGAAAGTAAAAGATGCTGAAGATCAGTTGGG
TGCACGAGTGGGTTACATCGAACTGGATCTCAACAGCGGTAAGATCCTTGAGAGTTTTCGCCCCGAAGAA
CGTTTTCCAATGATGAGCACTTTTAAAGTTCTGCTATGTGGCGCGGTATTATCCCGTGTTGACGCCGGGC
AAGAGCAACTCGGTCGCCGCATACACTATTCTCAGAATGACTTGGTTGAGTACTCACCAGTCACAGAAAA
GCATCTTACGGATGGCATGACAGTAAGAGAATTATGCAGTGCTGCCATAACCATGAGTGATAACACTGCG
GCCAACTTACTTCTGACAACGATCGGAGGACCGAAGGAGCTAACCGCTTTTTTGCACAACATGGGGGATC
ATGTAACTCGCCTTGATCGTTGGGAACCGGAGCTGAATGAAGCCATACCAAACGACGAGCGTGACACCAC
GATGCCTGTAGCAATGGCAACAACGTTGCGCAAACTATTAACTGGCGAACTACTTACTCTAGCTTCCCGG
CAACAATTAATAGACTGGATGGAGGCGGATAAAGTTGCAGGACCACTTCTGCGCTCGGCCCTTCCGGCTG
GCTGGTTTATTGCTGATAAATCTGGAGCCGGTGAGCGTGGGTCTCGCGGTATCATTGCAGCACTGGGGCC
AGATGGTAAGCCCTCCCGTATCGTAGTTATCTACACGACGGGGAGTCAGGCAACTATGGATGAACGAAAT
AGACAGATCGCTGAGATAGGTGCCTCACTGATTAAGCATTGGTAACTGTCAGACCAAGTTTACTCATATA
TACTTTAGATTGATTTAAAACTTCATTTTTAATTTAAAAGGATCTAGGTGAAGATCCTTTTTGATAATCT
CATGACCAAAATCCCTTAACGTGAGTTTTCGTTCCACTGAGCGTCAGACCCCGTAGAAAAGATCAAAGGA
TCTTCTTGAGATCCTTTTTTTCTGCGCGTAATCTGCTGCTTGCAAACAAAAAAACCACCGCTACCAGCGG
TGGTTTGTTTGCCGGATCAAGAGCTACCAACTCTTTTTCCGAAGGTAACTGGCTTCAGCAGAGCGCAGAT
ACCAAATACTGTTCTTCTAGTGTAGCCGTAGTTAGGCCACCACTTCAAGAACTCTGTAGCACCGCCTACA
TACCTCGCTCTGCTAATCCTGTTACCAGTGGCTGCTGCCAGTGGCGATAAGTCGTGTCTTACCGGGTTGG
ACTCAAGACGATAGTTACCGGATAAGGCGCAGCGGTCGGGCTGAACGGGGGGTTCGTGCACACAGCCCAG
CTTGGAGCGAACGACCTACACCGAACTGAGATACCTACAGCGTGAGCTATGAGAAAGCGCCACGCTTCCC
GAAGGGAGAAAGGCGGACAGGTATCCGGTAAGCGGCAGGGTCGGAACAGGAGAGCGCACGAGGGAGCTTC
CAGGGGGAAACGCCTGGTATCTTTATAGTCCTGTCGGGTTTCGCCACCTCTGACTTGAGCGTCGATTTTT
GTGATGCTCGTCAGGGGGGCGGAGCCTATGGAAAAACGCCAGCAACGCGGCCTTTTTACGGTTCCTGGCC
TTTTGCTGGCCTTTTGCTCACATGTTCTTTCCTGCGTTATCCCCTGATTCTGTGGATAACCGTATTACCG
CCTTTGAGTGAGCTGATACCGCTCGCCGCAGCCGAACGACCGAGCGCAGCGAGTCAGTGAGCGAGGAAGC
GGAAG
