>Addgene plasmid #203110 | Salsa-BC269-P3G5 | depositor partial sequence | sequence record 393983 | BC269
CCGGTCTCCT
